Addgene plasmid #29119: pEMS1237
Purpose: Expression of the eGFP reporter gene was not detected in the brain and eye.
Depositing lab: Elizabeth Simpson. Depositing organization: University of British Columbia. Publication: A regulatory toolbox of MiniPromoters to drive selective expression in the brain. Portales-Casamar E, Swanson DJ, Liu L, de Leeuw CN, Banks KG, Ho Sui SJ, Fulton DL, Ali J, Amirabbasi M, Arenillas DJ, Babyak N, Black SF, Bonaguro RJ, Brauer E, Candido TR, Castellarin M, Chen J, Chen Y, Cheng JC, Chopra V, Docking TR, Dreolini L, D'Souza CA, Flynn EK, Glenn R, Hatakka K, Hearty TG, Imanian B, Jiang S, Khorasan-zadeh S, Komljenovic I, Laprise S, Liao NY, Lim JS, Lithwick S, Liu F, Liu J, Lu M, McConechy M, McLeod AJ, Milisavljevic M, Mis J, O'Connor K, Palma B, Palmquist DL, Schmouth JF, Swanson MI, Tam B, Ticoll A, Turner JL, Varhol R, Vermeulen J, Watkins RF, Wilson G, Wong BK, Wong SH, Wong TY, Yang GS, Ypsilanti AR, Jones SJ, Holt RA, Goldowitz D, Wasserman WW, Simpson EM. Proc Natl Acad Sci U S A. 2010 Sep 21. 107(38):16589-94. 10.1073/pnas.1009158107 PubMed 20807748.
Backbone
  Vector backbone: pEMS1307
  Backbone size w/o insert (bp): 16482
  Vector type: Pleiades Promoter Project [sic, Pleaides Plieades]
Growth in bacteria
  Bacterial resistance: Ampicillin, 100 μg/mL
  Growth temperature: 37°C
  Growth strain: DH5alpha
  Growth instructions: DH10B
  Copy number: High Copy
Gene/Insert
  Gene/Insert name: Ple152 (alt names: OXT; Oxytocin-neurophysin 1 precursor)
  Species: H. sapiens (human)
  Insert size (bp): 1703
  Entrez Gene: OXT (a.k.a. OT, OT-NPI, OXT-NPI)
  Tag / fusion protein: EGFP-NLS (C terminal on backbone)
  Cloning method: Restriction Enzyme; 5′ cloning site AvrII (unknown if destroyed); 3′ cloning site MluI (unknown if destroyed)
  Sequencing primers: 5′ Unknown
Terms and licenses: Academic/Nonprofit Terms; Industry Terms: Not Available to Industry
How to cite: pEMS1237 was a gift from Elizabeth Simpson (Addgene plasmid # 29119 ; http://n2t.net/addgene:29119 ; RRID:Addgene_29119)
