[The description below was written by a language model from this plasmid's Addgene catalogue record.]
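Description:
pEMS1237 is a Pleiades Promoter Project plasmid built on the large pEMS1307 backbone (about 16.5 kb without insert). It is maintained in E. coli as a high-copy plasmid under ampicillin selection. The record gives no feature table, so the origin of replication and the other elements that make up this unusually large backbone are not stated here. Any mammalian selection or genomic targeting components cannot be confirmed from the available fields either.

The insert is Ple152, a roughly 1.7 kb human MiniPromoter designed from regulatory sequence of the OXT gene, which encodes the oxytocin-neurophysin 1 precursor. It was cloned between AvrII and MluI sites, upstream of a backbone-encoded EGFP carrying a nuclear localisation signal. Although the catalogue lists EGFP-NLS as a C-terminal tag, Ple152 is a promoter element rather than a coding sequence. The arrangement is therefore best read as a candidate promoter driving a nuclear-localised fluorescent reporter, which concentrates signal in the nuclei of expressing cells and makes them easier to identify.

The construct belongs to a collection of compact human promoters intended to drive selective, region- or cell-type-specific expression in the brain. For Ple152 in this configuration the recorded outcome is negative: eGFP reporter expression was not detected in the brain or the eye. The plasmid is therefore mainly useful as a documented reference for a MiniPromoter design that did not give detectable expression, or as a starting point for redesigning OXT regulatory elements. It is not a validated expression tool.
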