>Addgene plasmid #29119 | pEMS1237 | addgene partial sequence | sequence record 37909 | EGFP-N 5'-CGTCGCCGTCCAGCTCGACCAG-3'
AGCTCCTCGCCCTTGCTCACCATGGTGGCGGAAGTTCCTATACCTTTTGAAGAATAGGAACTTCGGAATA
GGAACTTCGGCGCGCCACGCGTGTCCAGGGTCCGTGACTGGTGGCGGTCTCTCCGGCCTGGCCTTTTTAT
GCCTGGGCATTGCGTCGGTGGAGCTCTGTTTAAGAGGTTGGTAGTATGATTGGTCACAGAGGGTCGCCGT
GGGTCAGGCCGAGTGCGTACGGGCTTTCCTCTTCATTAGCAGGGCCTGGGCCGGGGTCAAGGTCACCGCG
TTGGCTAATGGTCTGGGCACAGAAGGTGAGGTGCCTTGCGGAAGGGAGCAGGCCGGGGTGGCCTGGGCCA
CTAGGGTGGGACAGGGAGAATTTGGGGTGGGGTGTGGCCCAGCCGAAGACTTTATCCAGCCTCCCAGTAC
CTCGAGGAGGGGGGCTGGGGCAGGGAAGGTGGACGCTGGGACCCCTCCAGGTGGGAGGAGGCTCTGGCAG
GATCCGCCCACCCTCTTGGCCCACCACGCATGTGGATCATTGTCCCCTCTTTTAGGAACATTTCCTCTTC
TCGCTCGGAGGACCCTGCGAGGCCGGCCGGGGTGCGCCGGGCAAGGATGCTGGGGTCCGGGGTTCGGAGT
TCGGGCGGGACAGCGGGGCTGAGACGCGCTGGGGCGCCGTGGGGGCCTCGACCGCGGTCAAGGGCGGGGC
GTCAAAATCCGCTCAGCTCCTGGAGTTCTCAGGCGAGGCCGGAGCGGGGCGCGCCCCTGTGGCTGCGGGT
CCCTCCCTCCCCGGAGCGCCGCGGGACCAGGGCTGGGGAGGGAGAGGTATTGGTAGATATCAT
